Addgene plasmid #128566: pVenusCfN
Purpose: Protein interaction screening tool with Gateway-compatible BiFC vectors comprising of a set of 4 vectors permiting N or C fusions of candidate genes to the N or C fragment of Split-Venus.
Depositing lab: Oliver Vugrek. Publication: Combining Unique Multiplex Gateway Cloning and Bimolecular Fluorescence Complementation (BiFC) for High-Throughput Screening of Protein-Protein Interactions. Lepur A, Kovacevic L, Beluzic R, Vugrek O. J Biomol Screen. 2016 Dec;21(10):1100-1111. doi: 10.1177/1087057116659438. Epub 2016 Jul 28. PubMed 27455993.
Backbone
  Vector backbone: pDEST15
  Backbone manufacturer: ThermoFisher Scientific
  Backbone size w/o insert (bp): 7470
  Vector type: Mammalian Expression
  Selectable markers: Neomycin (select with G418)
Growth in bacteria
  Bacterial resistance: Chloramphenicol and Ampicillin, 25 & 100 μg/mL
  Growth temperature: 37°C
  Growth strain: ccdB Survival
  Copy number: High Copy
Gene/Insert
  Gene/Insert name: Venus (alt names: Split-GFP; Split Venus)
  Species: Aequorea victoria
  Insert size (bp): 474
  Cloning method: Gateway Cloning
  Sequencing primers: 5′ unknown
Resource information
  A portion of this plasmid was derived from a plasmid made by: Dr. Tiago Fleming Outeiro; University Medical Center Göttingen Department of Experimental Neurodegeneration
Terms and licenses: Academic/Nonprofit Terms; Industry Terms: Not Available to Industry
Depositor comments: 5' cloning site: AgeI (unknown if destroyed), 3' cloning site: MluI (unknown if destroyed)
How to cite: pVenusCfN was a gift from Oliver Vugrek (Addgene plasmid # 128566 ; http://n2t.net/addgene:128566 ; RRID:Addgene_128566)
