[The description below was written by a language model from this plasmid's Addgene catalogue record and pLannotate feature annotations shown in this document.]
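Description:
pVenusCfN is a Gateway destination vector for mammalian expression, one of a set of four bimolecular fluorescence complementation (BiFC) plasmids that allow candidate genes to be fused at either end of either half of split Venus. The catalogue lists pDEST15 as the backbone, although the annotated sequence (about 7.9 kb) shows a mammalian expression architecture. It replicates in E. coli from a high-copy ColE1/pUC-type origin, also carries an f1 origin, and is selected with ampicillin (bla) plus chloramphenicol. Because the unrecombined Gateway cassette contains the ccdB toxin gene, the empty vector must be maintained in a ccdB-tolerant strain. An SV40 early promoter driving NeoR/KanR with a synthetic poly(A) signal permits G418 selection in mammalian cells.

The expression unit consists of the CMV enhancer and promoter, followed by an attR1–CmR–ccdB–attR2 cassette, and then the coding sequence for VN155(I152L), an improved N-terminal Venus fragment designed for BiFC. SV40 intron fragments and an SV40 polyadenylation signal lie downstream. An LR recombination with an entry clone replaces the CmR/ccdB cassette with the gene of interest, which removes the toxin and provides counter-selection for recombinants. Given the order of the elements, the gene of interest ends up upstream of the Venus fragment, so the N-terminal half of Venus would be attached to the C-terminus of the candidate protein, which appears consistent with the plasmid name.

When this fusion is co-expressed with a partner protein fused to the complementary C-terminal Venus fragment, interaction between the two proteins brings the halves together and reconstitutes fluorescence. The set is intended for high-throughput screening of protein–protein interactions in mammalian cells.
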