Features (pLannotate 1.2.2; 30 found; start..end, strand, type, name):
      1..589     +  rep_origin     ori: high-copy-number ColE1/pMB1/pBR322/pUC origin of replication
    772..825     +  CDS            lacI (fragment): lac repressor; lacI; The lac repressor binds to the lac operator to inhibit transcription in E. coli. This inhibition can be relieved by adding lactose or isopropyl-β-D-thiogalactopyranoside (IPTG).
    841..938     -  promoter       AmpR promoter: bla
   1048..1351    +  enhancer       CMV enhancer: human cytomegalovirus immediate early enhancer
   1352..1555    +  promoter       CMV promoter: human cytomegalovirus (CMV) immediate early promoter
   1673..1797    +  protein_bind   attR1: mutant version of attR; recombination site for the Gateway® LR reaction LR Clonase™
   1822..1852    +  promoter       lac UV5 promoter: E. coli lac promoter with an "up" mutation
   1876..1905    +  promoter       cat promoter (fragment): promoter of the E. coli cat gene encoding chloramphenicol acetyltransferase
   1906..2565    +  CDS            CmR: chloramphenicol acetyltransferase; cat; confers resistance to chloramphenicol
   2744..2902    +  CDS            ccdA (fragment): CCDA_ECO57 - Also known as H, letA. Experimental evidence at protein level: Swiss-Prot protein existence level 1. Antitoxin component of a type II toxin-antitoxin (TA) system which inhibits the post-segregational killing (PSK) of plasmid-free cells, also referred to as a plasmid addiction system. Binds to and blocks the activity of CcdB; will also remove bound CcdB protein from the CcdB-GyrA complex by forming a CcdA-CcdB complex, a process termed rejuvenation. Functions as a transcriptional corepressor for the ccdAB operon, repression also requires CcdB (By similarity). From Escherichia coli
   2907..3209    +  CDS            ccdB: CCDB_ECOLI - Also known as G, letB, letD. Experimental evidence at protein level: Swiss-Prot protein existence level 1. Toxic component of a type II toxin-antitoxin (TA) system, functioning in plasmid maintainence. Responsible for the post- segregational killing (PSK) of plasmid-free cells, also referred to as a plasmid addiction system. Half-life of over 2 hours. Cell killing by CcdB is accompanied by filamentation, defects in chromosome and plasmid segregation, defects in cell division, formation of anucleate cells, decreased DNA synthesis and plasmid loss. Interferes with the activity of DN
   3253..3377    -  protein_bind   attR2: mutant version of attR; recombination site for the Gateway® LR reaction LR Clonase™
   3403..3867    +  CDS            VN155(I152L): improved N-terminal fragment of mVenus for use in bimolecular fluorescence complementation (BiFC) (Kodama and Hu, 2010)
   3906..3924    -  promoter       T7 promoter: promoter for bacteriophage T7 RNA polymerase
   3934..3971    +  CDS            lacZα (fragment): LacZα fragment of β-galactosidase; lacZ fragment
   3983..4097    +  intron         large T intron (fragment): SV40 (simian virus 40) large T antigen intron
   4171..4196    +  intron         small t intron (fragment): SV40 (simian virus 40) small t antigen intron
   4196..4333    +  CDS            large T antigen (fragment): large T antigen from SV40 (simian virus 40)
   4356..4490    +  polyA_signal   SV40 poly(A) signal: SV40 polyadenylation signal
   4495..4544    -  CDS            lacI (fragment): lac repressor; lacI; The lac repressor binds to the lac operator to inhibit transcription in E. coli. This inhibition can be relieved by adding lactose or isopropyl-β-D-thiogalactopyranoside (IPTG).
   4544..4611    +  CDS            lacZα (fragment): LacZα fragment of β-galactosidase; lacZ fragment
   4616..5044    +  rep_origin     f1 ori (sequence partly withheld): f1 bacteriophage origin of replication; arrow indicates direction of (+) strand synthesis
   5072..5123    -  misc_feature   bom (fragment): basis of mobility region from pBR322
   5188..5545    +  promoter       SV40 promoter: SV40 enhancer and early promoter
   5596..6390    +  CDS            NeoR/KanR: aminoglycoside phosphotransferase from Tn5; aph(3')-II (or nptII); confers resistance to neomycin, kanamycin, and G418 (Geneticin®)
   6454..6502    +  polyA_signal   poly(A) signal: synthetic polyadenylation signal
   6522..6576    -  misc_feature   bom (fragment): basis of mobility region from pBR322
   6678..6713    -  CDS            rop (fragment): Rop protein, which maintains plasmids at low copy number; rop
   6808..6912    +  promoter       AmpR promoter: bla
   6913..7773    +  CDS            AmpR: β-lactamase; bla; confers resistance to ampicillin, carbenicillin, and related antibiotics
>Addgene plasmid #128566 | pVenusCfN | addgene full sequence | sequence record 321694 | Addgene NGS Result
TTGAGATCCTTTTTTTCTGCGCGTAATCTGCTGCTTGCAAACAAAAAAACCACCGCTACCAGCGGTGGTT
TGTTTGCCGGATCAAGAGCTACCAACTCTTTTTCCGAAGGTAACTGGCTTCAGCAGAGCGCAGATACCAA
ATACTGTTCTTCTAGTGTAGCCGTAGTTAGGCCACCACTTCAAGAACTCTGTAGCACCGCCTACATACCT
CGCTCTGCTAATCCTGTTACCAGTGGCTGCTGCCAGTGGCGATAAGTCGTGTCTTACCGGGTTGGACTCA
AGACGATAGTTACCGGATAAGGCGCAGCGGTCGGGCTGAACGGGGGGTTCGTGCACACAGCCCAGCTTGG
AGCGAACGACCTACACCGAACTGAGATACCTACAGCGTGAGCTATGAGAAAGCGCCACGCTTCCCGAAGG
GAGAAAGGCGGACAGGTATCCGGTAAGCGGCAGGGTCGGAACAGGAGAGCGCACGAGGGAGCTTCCAGGG
GGAAACGCCTGGTATCTTTATAGTCCTGTCGGGTTTCGCCACCTCTGACTTGAGCGTCGATTTTTGTGAT
GCTCGTCAGGGGGGCGGAGCCTATGGAAAAACGCCAGCAACGCGGCCTTTTTACGGTTCCTGGCCTTTTG
CTGGCCTTTTGCTCACATGTTCTTTCCTGCGTTATCCCCTGATTCTGTGGATAACCGTATTACCGCCTTT
GAGTGAGCTGGTACCGCTCGCCGCAGCCGTACGACCGAGCGCAGCGAGTCAGTGAGCGAGGAAGCGGAAG
AGCGCCCAATACGCAAACCGCCTCTCCCCGCGCGTTGGCCGATTCATTAATGCAGAGCTTGCAATTCGCG
CTTTTTCAATATTATTGAAGCATTTATCAGGGTTATTGTCTCATGAGCGGATACATATTTGAATGTATTT
AGAAAAATAAACAAATAGGGGTTCCGCGCACATTTCCCCGAAAAGTGCCACCTGACGTCTAAGAAACCAT
TATTATCATGACATTAACCTATAAAAATAGGCGTATTACGAGGCCCTTTCACGCATTAGATGCATGTCGT
TACATAACTTACGGTAAATGGCCCGCCTGGCTGACCGCCCAACGACCCCCGCCCATTGACGTCAATAATG
ACGTATGTTCCCATAGTAACGCCAATAGGGACTTTCCATTGACGTCAATGGGTGGAGTATTTACGGTAAA
CTGCCCACTTGGCAGTACATCAAGTGTATCATATGCCAAGTACGCCCCCTATTGACGTCAATGACGGTAA
ATGGCCCGCCTGGCATTATGCCCAGTACATGACCTTATGGGACTTTCCTACTTGGCAGTACATCTACGTA
TTAGTCATCGCTATTACCATGGTGATGCGGTTTTGGCAGTACATCAATGGGCGTGGATAGCGGTTTGACT
CACGGGGATTTCCAAGTCTCCACCCCATTGACGTCAATGGGAGTTTGTTTTGGCACCAAAATCAACGGGA
CTTTCCAAAATGTCGTAACAACTCCGCCCCATTGACGCAAATGGGCGGTAGGCGTGTACGGTGGGAGGTC
TATATAAGCAGAGCTCGTTTAGTGAACCGTCAGATCGCCTGGAGACGCCATCCACGCTGTTTTGACCTCC
ATAGAAGACACCGGGACCGATCCAGCCTCCGGACTCTAGCCTAGGCCGCGGAGCTCGAGTCAACAAGTTT
GTACAAAAAAGCTGAACGAGAAACGTAAAATGATATAAATATCAATATATTAAATTAGATTTTGCATAAA
AAACAGACTACATAATACTGTAAAACACAACATATCCAGTCACTATGGCGGCCGCATTAGGCACCCCAGG
CTTTACACTTTATGCTTCCGGCTCGTATAATGTGTGGATTTTGAGTTAGGATCCGTCGAGATTTTCAGGA
GCTAAGGAAGCTAAAATGGAGAAAAAAATCACTGGATATACCACCGTTGATATATCCCAATGGCATCGTA
AAGAACATTTTGAGGCATTTCAGTCAGTTGCTCAATGTACCTATAACCAGACCGTTCAGCTGGATATTAC
GGCCTTTTTAAAGACCGTAAAGAAAAATAAGCACAAGTTTTATCCGGCCTTTATTCACATTCTTGCCCGC
CCGATGAATGCTCATCCGGAATTCCGTATGGCAATGAAAGACGGTGAGCTGGTGATATGGGATAGTGTTC
ACCCTTGTTACACCGTTTTCCATGAGCAAACTGAAACGTTTTCATCGCTCTGGAGTGAATACCACGACGA
TTTCCGGCAGTTTCTACACATATATTCGCAAGATGTGGCGTGTTACGGTGAAAACCTGGCCTATTTCCCT
AAAGGGTTTATTGAGAATATGTTTTTCGTCTCAGCCAATCCCTGGGTGAGTTTCACCAGTTTTGATTTAA
ACGTGGCCAATATGGACAACTTCTTCGCCCCCGTTTTCACCATGGGCAAATATTATACGCAAGGCGACAA
GGTGCTGATGCCGCTGGCGATTCAGGTTCATCATGCCGTTTGTGATGGCTTCCATGTCGGCAGAATGCTT
AATGAATTACAACAGTACTGCGATGAGTGGCAGGGCGGGGCGTAAAGATCTGGATCCGGCTTACTAAAAG
CCAGATAACAGTATGCGTATTTGCGCGCTGATTTTTGCGGTATAAGAATATATACTGATATGTATACCCG
AAGTATGTCAAAAAGAGGTATGCTATGAAGCAGCGTATTACAGTGACAGTTGACAGCGATAGCTATCAGT
TGCTCAAGGCATATATGATGTCAATATCTCCGGTCTGGTAAGCACAACCATGCAGAATGAAGCCCGTCGT
CTGCGTGCCGAACGCTGGAAAGCGGAAAATCAGGAAGGGATGGCTGAGGTCGCCCGGTTTATTGAAATGA
ACGGCTCTTTTGCTGACGAGAACAGGGGCTGGTGAAATGCAGTTTAAGGTTTACACCTATAAAAGAGAGA
GCCGTTATCGTCTGTTTGTGGATGTACAGAGTGATATTATTGACACGCCCGGGCGACGGATGGTGATCCC
CCTGGCCAGTGCACGTCTGCTGTCAGATAAAGTCTCCCGTGAACTTTACCCGGTGGTGCATATCGGGGAT
GAAAGCTGGCGCATGATGACCACCGATATGGCCAGTGTGCCGGTCTCCGTTATCGGGGAAGAAGTGGCTG
ATCTCAGCCACCGCGAAAATGACATCAAAAACGCCATTAACCTGATGTTCTGGGGAATATAAATGTCAGG
CTCCCTTATACACAGCCAGTCTGCAGGTCGACCATAGTGACTGGATATGTTGTGTTTTACAGTATTATGT
AGTCTGTTTTTTATGCAAAATCTAATTTAATATATTGATATTTATATCATTTTACGTTTCTCGTTCAGCT
TTCTTGTACAAAGTGGTTGATACCGGTCGGAGTATAGCCACCATGGTGAGCAAGGGCGAGGAGCTGTTCA
CCGGGGTGGTGCCCATCCTGGTCGAGCTGGACGGCGACGTAAACGGCCACAAGTTCAGCGTGTCCGGCGA
GGGCGAGGGCGATGCCACCTACGGCAAGCTGACCCTGAAGCTGATCTGCACCACCGGCAAGCTGCCCGTG
CCCTGGCCCACCCTCGTGACCACCCTGGGCTACGGCCTGCAGTGCTTCGCCCGCTACCCCGACCACATGA
AGCAGCACGACTTCTTCAAGTCCGCCATGCCCGAAGGCTACGTCCAGGAGCGCACCATCTTCTTCAAGGA
CGACGGCAACTACAAGACCCGCGCCGAGGTGAAGTTCGAGGGCGACACCCTGGTGAACCGCATCGAGCTG
AAGGGCATCGACTTCAAGGAGGACGGCAACATCCTGGGGCACAAGCTGGAGTACAACTACAACAGCCACA
ACGTCTATATCACCGCCGACAAGCAGACGCGTGCATGAGACGTCATAGCTCTCTCCCTATAGTGAGTCGT
ATTATAAGCTAGGCACTGGCCGTCGTTTTACAACGTCGTGACTGGGAAAACTGCTAGCTTGGGATCTTTG
TGAAGGAACCTTACTTCTGTGGTGTGACATAATTGGACAAACTACCTACAGAGATTTAAAGCTCTAAGGT
AAATATAAAATTTTTAAGTGTATAATGTGTTAAACTAGCTGCATATGCTTGCTGCTTGAGAGTTTTGCTT
ACTGAGTATGATTTATGAAAATATTATACACAGGAGCTAGTGATTCTAATTGTTTGTGTATTTTAGATTC
ACAGTCCCAAGGCTCATTTCAGGCCCCTCAGTCCTCACAGTCTGTTCATGATCATAATCAGCCATACCAC
ATTTGTAGAGGTTTTACTTGCTTTAAAAAACCTCCCACACCTCCCCCTGAACCTGAAACATAAAATGAAT
GCAATTGTTGTTGTTAACTTGTTTATTGCAGCTTATAATGGTTACAAATAAAGCAATAGCATCACAAATT
TCACAAATAAAGCATTTTTTTCACTGCATTCTAGTTGTGGTTTGTCCAAACTCATCAATGTATCTTATCA
TGTCTGGATCGATCCTGCATTAATGAATCGGCCAACGCGCGGGGAGAGGCGGTTTGCGTATTGGCTGGCG
TAATAGCGAAGAGGCCCGCACCGATCGCCCTTCCCAACAGTTGCGCAGCCTGAATGGCGAATGGG
[124 nt withheld, positions 4616-4739]
C
[91 nt withheld, positions 4741-4831]
A
[49 nt withheld, positions 4833-4881]
CCTTTGACGTTGGAGTCCACGTTCTTT
[37 nt withheld, positions 4909-4945]
ACCCTATCTCGGTCTATTCTTTTGATTTATAAGGGATTTTGCCGATTTCGGCCTATTGGTTAAAAAATGA
GCTGATTTAACAAAAATTTAACGCGAATTTTAACAAAATATTAACGCTTACAATTTCCTGATGCGGTATT
TTCTCCTTACGCATCTGTGCGGTACTTCACACCGCATACGCGGATCTGCGCAGCACCATGGCCTGAAATA
ACCTCTGAAAGAGGAACTTGGTTAGGTACCTTCTGAGGCGGAAAGAACCAGCTGTGGAATGTGTGTCAGT
TAGGGTGTGGAAAGTCCCCAGGCTCCCCAGCAGGCAGAAGTATGCAAAGCATGCATCTCAATTAGTCAGC
AACCAGGTGTGGAAAGTCCCCAGGCTCCCCAGCAGGCAGAAGTATGCAAAGCATGCATCTCAATTAGTCA
GCAACCATAGTCCCGCCCCTAACTCCGCCCATCCCGCCCCTAACTCCGCCCAGTTCCGCCCATTCTCCGC
CCCATGGCTGACTAATTTTTTTTATTTATGCAGAGGCCGAGGCCGCCTCGGCCTCTGAGCTATTCCAGAA
GTAGTGAGGAGGCTTTTTTGGAGGCCTAGGCTTTTGCAAAAAGCTTGATTCTTCTGACACAACAGTCTCG
AACTTAAGGCTAGAGCCACCATGATTGAACAAGATGGATTGCACGCAGGTTCTCCGGCCGCTTGGGTGGA
GAGGCTATTCGGCTATGACTGGGCACAACAGACAATCGGCTGCTCTGATGCCGCCGTGTTCCGGCTGTCA
GCGCAGGGGCGCCCGGTTCTTTTTGTCAAGACCGACCTGTCCGGTGCCCTGAATGAACTGCAGGACGAGG
CAGCGCGGCTATCGTGGCTGGTCACGACGGGCGTTCCTTGCGCAGCTGTGCTCGACGTTGTCACTGAAGC
GGGAAGGGATTGGCTGCTATTGGGCGAAGTGCCGGGGCAGGATCTCCTGTCATCTCACCTTGCTCCTGCC
GAGAAAGTATCCATCATGGCTGATGCAATGCGGCGGCTGCATACGCTTGATCCGGCTACCTGCCCATTCG
ACCACCAAGCGAAACATCGCATCGAGCGAGCACGTACTCGGATGGAAGCCGGTCTTGTCGATCAGGATGA
TCTGGACGAAGAGCATCAGGGGCTCGCGCCAGCCGAACTGTTCGCCAGGCTCAAGGCGCGCATGCCCGAC
GGCGAGGATCTCGTCGTGACCCATGGCGATGCCTGCTTGCCGAATATCATGGTGGAAAATGGCCGCTTTT
CTGGATTCATCGACTGTGGCCGGCTGGGTGTGGCGGACCGCTATCAGGACATAGCGTTGGCTACCCGTGA
TATTGCTGAAGAGCTTGGCGGCGAATGGGCTGACCGCTTCCTCGTGCTTTACGGTATCGCCGCTCCCGAT
TCGCAGCGCATCGCCTTCTATCGCCTTCTTGACGAGTTCTTCTGAGCGGGACTCTGGGGTTCGAAATGAC
CGACCAAGCGACGCCCAACCTGCCATCACGATGGCCGCAATAAAATATCTTTATTTTCATTACATCTGTG
TGTTGGTTTTTTGTGTGAATCGATAGCGATAAGGATCCGCGTATGGTGCACTCTCAGTACAATCTGCTCT
GATGCCGCATAGTTAAGCCAGCCCCGACACCCGCCAACACCCGCTGACGCGCCCTGACGGGCTTGTCTGC
TCCCGGCATCCGCTTACAGACAAGCTGTGACCGTCTCCGGGAGCTGCATGTGTCAGAGGTTTTCACCGTC
ATCACCGAAACGCGCGAGACGAAAGGGCCTCGTGATACGCCTATTTTTATAGGTTAATGTCATGATAATA
ATGGTTTCTTAGACGTCAGGTGGCACTTTTCGGGGAAATGTGCGCGGAACCCCTATTTGTTTATTTTTCT
AAATACATTCAAATATGTATCCGCTCATGAGACAATAACCCTGATAAATGCTTCAATAATATTGAAAAAG
GAAGAGTATGAGTATTCAACATTTCCGTGTCGCCCTTATTCCCTTTTTTGCGGCATTTTGCCTTCCTGTT
TTTGCTCACCCAGAAACGCTGGTGAAAGTAAAAGATGCTGAAGATCAGTTGGGTGCACGAGTGGGTTACA
TCGAACTGGATCTCAACAGCGGTAAGATCCTTGAGAGTTTTCGCCCCGAAGAACGTTTTCCAATGATGAG
CACTTTTAAAGTTCTGCTATGTGGCGCGGTATTATCCCGTATTGACGCCGGGCAAGAGCAACTCGGTCGC
CGCATACACTATTCTCAGAATGACTTGGTTGAGTACTCACCAGTCACAGAAAAGCATCTTACGGATGGCA
TGACAGTAAGAGAATTATGCAGTGCTGCCATAACCATGAGTGATAACACTGCGGCCAACTTACTTCTGAC
AACGATCGGAGGACCGAAGGAGCTAACCGCTTTTTTGCACAACATGGGGGATCATGTAACTCGCCTTGAT
CGTTGGGAACCGGAGCTGAATGAAGCCATACCAGACGACGAGCGTGACACCACGATGCCTGTAGCAATGG
CAACAACGTTGCGCAAACTATTAACTGGCGAACTACTTACTCTAGCTTCCCGGCAACAATTAATAGACTG
GATGGAGGCGGATAAAGTTGCAGGACCACTTCTGCGCTCGGCCCTTCCGGCTGGCTGGTTTATTGCTGAT
AAATCTGGAGCCGGTGAGCGTGGGTCTCGCGGTATCATTGCAGCACTGGGGCCAGATGGTAAGCCCTCCC
GTATCGTAGTTATCTACACGACGGGGAGTCAGGCAACTATGGATGAACGAAATAGACAGATCGCTGAGAT
AGGTGCCTCACTGATTAAGCATTGGTAACTGTCAGACCAAGTTTACTCATATATACTTTAGATTGATTTA
AAACTTCATTTTTAATTTAAAAGGATCTAGGTGGAGATCCTTTTTGATAATCTCATGACCAAAATCCCTT
AACGTGAGTTTTCGTTCCACTGAGCGTCAGACCCCGTAGAAAAGATCAAAGGATCTTC
